>Addgene plasmid #232247 | pCAGGS puro-GFP-BamHI-IRES-mCherry | addgene full sequence | sequence record 461395 | Addgene NGS Result
AAAAAAACCACCGCTACCAGCGGTGGTTTGTTTGCCGGATCAAGAGCTACCAACTCTTTTTCCGAAGGTA
ACTGGCTTCAGCAGAGCGCAGATACCAAATACTGTTCTTCTAGTGTAGCCGTAGTTAGGCCACCACTTCA
AGAACTCTGTAGCACCGCCTACATACCTCGCTCTGCTAATCCTGTTACCAGTGGCTGCTGCCAGTGGCGA
TAAGTCGTGTCTTACCGGGTTGGACTCAAGACGATAGTTACCGGATAAGGCGCAGCGGTCGGGCTGAACG
GGGGGTTCGTGCACACAGCCCAGCTTGGAGCGAACGACCTACACCGAACTGAGATACCTACAGCGTGAGC
TATGAGAAAGCGCCACGCTTCCCGAAGGGAGAAAGGCGGACAGGTATCCGGTAAGCGGCAGGGTCGGAAC
AGGAGAGCGCACGAGGGAGCTTCCAGGGGGAAACGCCTGGTATCTTTATAGTCCTGTCGGGTTTCGCCAC
CTCTGACTTGAGCGTCGATTTTTGTGATGCTCGTCAGGGGGGCGGAGCCTATGGAAAAACGCCAGCAACG
CGGCCTTTTTACGGTTCCTGGCCTTTTGCTGGCCTTTTGCTCACATGTTCTTTCCTGCGTTATCCCCTGA
TTCTGTGGATAACCGTATTACCGCCTTTGAGTGAGCTGATACCGCTCGCCGCAGCCGAACGACCGAGCGC
AGCGAGTCAGTGAGCGAGGAAGCGGAAGAGCGCCCAATACGCAAACCGCCTCTCCCCGCGCGTTGGCCGA
TTCATTAATGCAGCTGGCACGACAGGTTTCCCGACTGGAAAGCGGGCAGTGAGCGCAACGCAATTAATGT
GAGTTAGCTCACTCATTAGGCACCCCAGGCTTTACACTTTATGCTTCCGGCTCGTATGTTGTGTGGAATT
GTGAGCGGATAACAATTTCACACAGGAAACAGCTATGACATGATTACGAATTTGGCCAAGTCGGCCTCTA
ATACGACTCACTATAGGGAGCTCGTCGACATTGATTATTGACTAGTTATTAATAGTAATCAATTACGGGG
TCATTAGTTCATAGCCCATATATGGAGTTCCGCGTTACATAACTTACGGTAAATGGCCCGCCTGGCTGAC
CGCCCAACGACCCCCGCCCATTGACGTCAATAATGACGTATGTTCCCATAGTAACGCCAATAGGGACTTT
CCATTGACGTCAATGGGTGGAGTATTTACGGTAAACTGCCCACTTGGCAGTACATCAAGTGTATCATATG
CCAAGTACGCCCCCTATTGACGTCAATGACGGTAAATGGCCCGCCTGGCATTATGCCCAGTACATGACCT
TATGGGACTTTCCTACTTGGCAGTACATCTACGTATTAGTCATCGCTATTACCATGGTCGAGGTGAGCCC
CACGTTCTGCTTCACTCTCCCCATCTCCCCCCCCTCCCCACCCCCAATTTTGTATTTATTTATTTTTTAA
TTATTTTGTGCAGCGATGGGGGCGGGGGGGGGGGGGGGCGCGCGCCAGGSGGGGSGGGGSGGGGSGAGGG
GSGGGGSGGGGSGAGGCGGAGAGGTGCGGCGGCAGCCAATCAGAGCGGCGCGCTCCGAAAGTTTCCTTTT
ATGGCGAGGCGGCGGCGGCGGCGGCCCTATAAAAAGCGAAGCGCGCGGCGGGCGGGAGTCGCTGCGCGCT
GCCTTCGCCCCGTGCCCCGCTCCGCCGCCGCCTCGCGCCGCCCGCCCCGGCTCTGACTGACCGCGTTACT
CCCACAGGTGAGCGGGCGGGACGGCCCTTCTCCTCCGGGCTGTAATTAGCGCTTGGTTTAATGACGGCTT
GTTTCTTTTCTGTGGCTGCGTGAAAGCCTTGAGGGGCTCCGGGAGGGCCCTTTGTGCGGGGGGAGCGGCT
CGGGGGGTGCGTGCGTGTGTGTGTGCGTGGGGAGCGCCGCGTGCGGCTCCGCGCTGCCCGGCGGCTGTGA
GCGCTGCGGGCGCGGCGCGGGGCTTTGTGCGCTCCGCAGTGTGCGCGAGGGGAGCGCGGCCGGGGGCGGT
GCCCCGCGGTGCGGGGGGGGCTGCGAGGGGAACAAAGGCTGCGTGCGGGGTGTGTGCGTGGGGGGGTGAG
CAGGGGGTGTGGGCGCGTCGGTCGGGCTGCAACCCCCCCTGCACCCCCCTCCCCGAGTTGCTGAGCACGG
CCCGGCTTCGGGTGCGGGGCTCCGTACGGGGCGTGGCGCGGGGCTCGCCGTGCCGGGCGGGGGGTGGCGG
CAGGTGGGGGTGCCGGGCGGGGCGGGGCCGCCTCGGGCCGGGGRGGGCTCGGGGGRGGGGCGCGGCGGCC
CCCGGAGCGCCGGCGGCTGTCGAGGCGCGGCGAGCCGCAGCCATTGCCTTTTATGGTAATCGTGCGAGAG
GGCGCAGGGACTTCCTTTGTCCCAAATCTGTGCGGAGCCGAAATCTGGGAGGCGCCGCCGCACCCCCTCT
AGCGGGCGCGGGGCGAAGCGGTGCGGCGCCGGCAGGAAGGAAATGGGCGGGGAGGGCCTTCGTGCGTCGC
CGCGCCGCCGTCCCCTTCTCCCTCTCCAGCCTCGGGGCTGTCCGCGGGGGGACGGCTGCCTTCGGGGGGG
ACGGGGCAGGGCGGGGTTCGGCTTCTGGCGTGTGACCGGCGGCTCTAGAGCCTCTGCTAACCATGTTCAT
GCCTTCTTCTTTTTCCTACAGCTCCTGGGCAACGTGCTGGTTATTGTGCTGTCTCATCATTTTGGCAAAG
AATTCAACTCGAGATGGTGAGCAAGGGCGCCGAGCTGTTCACCGGCATCGTGCCCATCCTGATCGAGCTG
AATGGCGATGTGAATGGCCACAAGTTCAGCGTGAGCGGCGAGGGCGAGGGCGATGCCACCTACGGCAAGC
TGACCCTGAAGTTCATCTGCACCACCGGCAAGCTGCCTGTGCCCTGGCCCACCCTGGTGACCACCCTGAG
CTACGGCGTGCAGTGCTTCTCACGCTACCCCGATCACATGAAGCAGCACGACTTCTTCAAGAGCGCCATG
CCTGAGGGCTACATCCAGGAGCGCACCATCTTCTTCGAGGATGACGGCAACTACAAGTCGCGCGCCGAGG
TGAAGTTCGAGGGCGATACCCTGGTGAATCGCATCGAGCTGACCGGCACCGATTTCAAGGAGGATGGCAA
CATCCTGGGCAATAAGATGGAGTACAACTACAACGCCCACAATGTGTACATCATGACCGACAAGGCCAAG
AATGGCATCAAGGTGAACTTCAAGATCCGCCACAACATCGAGGATGGCAGCGTGCAGCTGGCCGACCACT
ACCAGCAGAATACCCCCATCGGCGATGGCCCTGTGCTGCTGCCCGATAACCACTACCTGTCCACCCAGAG
CGCCCTGTCCAAGGACCCCAACGAGAAGCGCGATCACATGATCTACTTCGGCTTCGTGACCGCCGCCGCC
ATCACCCACGGCATGGATGAGCTGTACAAGGGAGGCGGAGGCGGATCCTAGCCCCTCTCCCTCCCCCCCC
CCTAACGTTACTGGCCGAAGCCGCTTGGAATAAGGCCGGTGTGCGTTTGTCTATATGTTATTTTCCACCA
TATTGCCGTCTTTTGGCAATGTGAGGGCCCGGAAACCTGGCCCTGTCTTCTTGACGAGCATTCCTAGGGG
TCTTTCCCCTCTCGCCAAAGGAATGCAAGGTCTGTTGAATGTCGTGAAGGAAGCAGTTCCTCTGGAAGCT
TCTTGAAGACAAACAACGTCTGTAGCGACCCTTTGCAGGCAGCGGAACCCCCCACCTGGCGACAGGTGCC
TCTGCGGCCAAAAGCCACGTGTATAAGATACACCTGCAAAGGCGGCACAACCCCAGTGCCACGTTGTGAG
TTGGATAGTTGTGGAAAGAGTCAAATGGCTCTCCTCAAGCGTATTCAACAAGGGGCTGAAGGATGCCCAG
AAGGTACCCCATTGTATGGGATCTGATCTGGGGCCTCGGTGCACATGCTTTACATGTGTTTAGTCGAGGT
TAAAAAAACGTCTAGGCCCCCCGAACCACGGGGACGTGGTTTTCCTTTGAAAAACACGATAATACCTCCG
GAATGGTGAGCAAGGGCGAGGAGGATAACATGGCCATCATCAAGGAGTTCATGCGCTTCAAGGTGCACAT
GGAGGGCTCCGTGAACGGCCACGAGTTCGAGATCGAGGGCGAGGGCGAGGGCCGCCCCTACGAGGGCACC
CAGACCGCCAAGCTGAAGGTGACCAAGGGTGGCCCCCTGCCCTTCGCCTGGGACATCCTGTCCCCTCAGT
TCATGTACGGCTCCAAGGCCTACGTGAAGCACCCCGCCGACATCCCCGACTACTTGAAGCTGTCCTTCCC
CGAGGGCTTCAAGTGGGAGCGCGTGATGAACTTCGAGGACGGCGGCGTGGTGACCGTGACCCAGGACTCC
TCCCTGCAGGACGGCGAGTTCATCTACAAGGTGAAGCTGCGCGGCACCAACTTCCCCTCCGACGGCCCCG
TAATGCAGAAGAAAACCATGGGCTGGGAGGCCTCCTCCGAGCGGATGTACCCCGAGGACGGCGCCCTGAA
GGGCGAGATCAAGCAGAGGCTGAAGCTGAAGGACGGCGGCCACTACGACGCTGAGGTCAAGACCACCTAC
AAGGCCAAGAAGCCCGTGCAGCTGCCCGGCGCCTACAACGTCAACATCAAGTTGGACATCACCTCCCACA
ACGAGGACTACACCATCGTGGAACAGTACGAACGCGCCGAGGGCCGCCACTCCACCGGCGGCATGGACGA
GCTGTACAAGTGACTCGAGCCTTAATTAAGGGCTAGCAAATGCATGCGGCCGCCAATTCCAGCTGAGCGC
CGGTCGCTACCATTACCAGTTGGTCTGGTGTCAAAAATAATAATAACCGGGCAGGCCATGTCTGCCCGTA
TTTCGCGTAAGGAAATCCATTATGTACTATTTAAAAAACACAAACTTTTGGATGTTCGGTTTATTCTTTT
TCTTTTACTTTTTTATCATGGGAGCCTACTTCCCGTTTTTCCCGATTTGGCTACATGACATCAACCATAT
CAGCAAAAGTGATACGGGTATTATTTTTGCCGCTATTTCTCTGTTCTCGCTATTATTCCAACCGCTGTTT
GGTCTGCTTTCTGACAAACTCGGAACTTGTTTATTGCAGCTTATAATGGTTACAAATAAAGCAATAGCAT
CACAAATTTCACAAATAAAGCATTTTTTTCACTGCATTCTAGTTGTGGTTTGTCCAAACTCATCAATGTA
TCTTATCATGTCTGGATCTACCGGGTAGGGGAGGCGCTTTTCCCAAGGCAGTCTGGAGCATGCGCTTTAG
CAGCCCCGCTGGGCACTTGGCGCTACACAAGTGGCCTCTGGCCTCGCACACATTCCACATCCACCGGTAG
GCGCCAACCGGCTCCGTTCTTTGGTGGCCCCTTCGCGCCACCTTCTACTCCTCCCCTAGTCAGGAAGTTC
CCCCCCGCCCCGCAGCTCGCGTCGTGCAGGACGTGACAAATGGAAGTAGCACGTCTCACTAGTCTCGTGC
AGATGGACAGCACCGCTGAGCAATGGAAGCGGGTAGGCCTTTGGGGCAGCGGCCAATAGCAGCTTTGCTC
CTTCGCTTTCTGGGCTCAGAGGCTGGGAAGGGGTGGGTCCGGGGGCGGGCTCAGGGGCGGGCTCAGGGGC
GGGGCGGGCGCCCGAAGGTCCTCCGGAGGCCCGGCATTCTGCACGCTTCAAAAGCGCACGTCTGCCGCGC
TGTTCTCCTCTTCCTCATCTCCGGGCCTTTCGACAAGCTAGCTTACCATGACCGAGTACAAGCCCACGGT
GCGCCTCGCCACCCGCGACGACGTCCCCAGGGCCGTACGCACCCTCGCCGCCGCGTTCGCCGACTACCCC
GCCACGCGCCACACCGTCGATCCGGACCGCCACATCGAGCGGGTCACCGAGCTGCAAGAACTCTTCCTCA
CGCGCGTCGGGCTCGACATCGGCAAGGTGTGGGTCGCGGACGACGGCGCCGCGGTGGCGGTCTGGACCAC
GCCGGAGAGCGTCGAAGCGGGGGCGGTGTTCGCCGAGATCGGCCCGCGCATGGCCGAGTTGAGCGGTTCC
CGGCTGGCCGCGCAGCAACAGATGGAAGGCCTCCTGGCGCCGCACCGGCCCAAGGAGCCCGCGTGGTTCC
TGGCCACCGTCGGCGTCTCGCCCGACCACCAGGGCAAGGGTCTGGGCAGCGCCGTCGTGCTCCCCGGAGT
GGAGGCGGCCGAGCGCGCCGGGGTGCCCGCCTTCCTGGAGACCTCCGCGCCCCGCAACCTCCCCTTCTAC
GAGCGGCTCGGCTTCACCGTCACCGCCGACGTCGAGGTGCCCGAAGGACCGCGCACCTGGTGCATGACCC
GCAAGCCCGGTGCCTGACGCCCGCCCCACGACCCGCAGCGCCCGACCGAAAGGAGCGCACGACCCCATGC
ATCGATTTGCCAGCCATCTGTTGTTTGCCCCTCCCCCGTGCCTTCCTTGACCCTGGAAGGTGCCACTCCC
ACTGTCCTTTCCTAATAAAATGAGGAAATTGCATCGCATTGTCTGAGTAGGTGTCATTCTATTCTGGGGG
GTGGGGTGGGGCAGGACAGCAAGGGGGAGGATTGGGAAGACAATAGCAGGCATGCTGGGGATGCGGTGGG
CTCTATGGCTTCTGAGGCGGAAAGAACCAGCTGGGGCTCGACGCGGCCGGCCGCTGACCAAGTCAGCTTG
GCACTGGCCGTCGTTTTACAACGTCGTGACTGGGAAAACCCTGGCGTTACCCAACTTAATCGCCTTGCAG
CACATCCCCCTTTCGCCAGCTGGCGTAATAGCGAAGAGGCCCGCACCGATCGCCCTTCCCAACAGTTGCG
CAGCCTGAATGGCGAATGGAAATTGTAAGCGTTAATATTTTGTTAAAATTCGCGTTAAATTTTTGTTAAA
TCAGCTCATTTTTTAACCAATAGGCCGAAATCGGCAAAATCCCTTATAAATCAAAAGAATAGACCGAGAT
AGGGT
[37 nt withheld, positions 7006-7042]
AAAGAACGTGGACTCCAACGTCAAAGG
[49 nt withheld, positions 7070-7118]
T
[91 nt withheld, positions 7120-7210]
G
[124 nt withheld, positions 7212-7335]
CAGGTGGCACTTTTCGGGGAAATGTGCGCGGAACCCCTATTTGTTTATTTTTCTAAATACATTCAAATAT
GTATCCGCTCATGAGACAATAACCCTGATAAATGCTTCAATAATATTGAAAAAGGAAGAGTATGAGTATT
CAACATTTCCGTGTCGCCCTTATTCCCTTTTTTGCGGCATTTTGCCTTCCTGTTTTTGCTCACCCAGAAA
CGCTGGTGAAAGTAAAAGATGCTGAAGATCAGTTGGGTGCACGAGTGGGTTACATCGAACTGGATCTCAA
CAGCGGTAAGATCCTTGAGAGTTTTCGCCCCGAAGAACGTTTTCCAATGATGAGCACTTTTAAAGTTCTG
CTATGTGGCGCGGTATTATCCCGTATTGACGCCGGGCAAGAGCAACTCGGTCGCCGCATACACTATTCTC
AGAATGACTTGGTTGAGTACTCACCAGTCACAGAAAAGCATCTTACGGATGGCATGACAGTAAGAGAATT
ATGCAGTGCTGCCATAACCATGAGTGATAACACTGCGGCCAACTTACTTCTGACAACGATCGGAGGACCG
AAGGAGCTAACCGCTTTTTTGCACAACATGGGGGATCATGTAACTCGCCTTGATCGTTGGGAACCGGAGC
TGAATGAAGCCATACCAAACGACGAGCGTGACACCACGATGCCTGTAGCAATGGCAACAACGTTGCGCAA
ACTATTAACTGGCGAACTACTTACTCTAGCTTCCCGGCAACAATTAATAGACTGGATGGAGGCGGATAAA
GTTGCAGGACCACTTCTGCGCTCGGCCCTTCCGGCTGGCTGGTTTATTGCTGATAAATCTGGAGCCGGTG
AGCGTGGGTCTCGCGGTATCATTGCAGCACTGGGGCCAGATGGTAAGCCCTCCCGTATCGTAGTTATCTA
CACGACGGGGAGTCAGGCAACTATGGATGAACGAAATAGACAGATCGCTGAGATAGGTGCCTCACTGATT
AAGCATTGGTAACTGTCAGACCAAGTTTACTCATATATACTTTAGATTGATTTAAAACTTCATTTTTAAT
TTAAAAGGATCTAGGTGAAGATCCTTTTTGATAATCTCATGACCAAAATCCCTTAACGTGAGTTTTCGTT
CCACTGAGCGTCAGACCCCGTAGAAAAGATCAAAGGATCTTCTTGAGATCCTTTTTTTCTGCGCGTAATC
TGCTGCTTGCAAAC
Features (pLannotate 1.2.2; 23 found; start..end, strand, type, name):
    730..822     +  CDS            lacI (fragment): lac repressor; lacI; The lac repressor binds to the lac operator to inhibit transcription in E. coli. This inhibition can be relieved by adding lactose or isopropyl-β-D-thiogalactopyranoside (IPTG).
    835..856     +  protein_bind   CAP binding site: CAP binding activates transcription in the presence of cAMP. E. coli catabolite activator protein
    871..901     +  promoter       lac promoter: promoter for the E. coli lac operon
    909..925     +  protein_bind   lac operator: The lac repressor binds to the lac operator to inhibit transcription in E. coli. This inhibition can be relieved by adding lactose or isopropyl-β-D-thiogalactopyranoside (IPTG). lac repressor encoded by lacI
    979..997     +  promoter       T7 promoter: promoter for bacteriophage T7 RNA polymerase
   1007..1386    +  enhancer       CMV enhancer: human cytomegalovirus immediate early enhancer
   1388..1664    +  promoter       chicken β-actin promoter: No description available
   1665..2681    +  intron         chimeric intron: chimera between introns from chicken β-actin and rabbit β-globin
   2679..2735    +  CDS            HBB (fragment): HBB_LEPEU - Experimental evidence at protein level: Swiss-Prot protein existence level 1. Involved in oxygen transport from the lung to the various peripheral tissues. From Lepus europaeus (European hare).
   2744..3460    +  CDS            AcGFP1: AcGFP1 is a basic (constitutively fluorescent) green fluorescent protein, derived from Aequorea coerulescens.
   3482..4054    +  misc_feature   IRES: internal ribosome entry site (IRES) of the encephalomyocarditis virus (EMCV)
   4063..4770    +  CDS            mCherry: mCherry is a basic (constitutively fluorescent) red fluorescent protein published in 2004, derived from Discosoma sp.. It is reported to be a very rapidly-maturing monomer with low acid sensitivity.
   4922..5134    +  CDS            lacY (fragment): LACY_ECOLI - Experimental evidence at protein level: Swiss-Prot protein existence level 1. Responsible for transport of beta-galactosides into the cell, with the concomitant import of a proton (symport system). Can transport lactose, melibiose, lactulose or the analog methyl-1-thio-beta,D- galactopyranoside (TMG), but not sucrose or fructose (PubMed:1848449, PubMed:18177889, PubMed:22106930). The substrate specificity is directed toward the galactopyranosyl moiety of the substrate (PubMed:22106930). From Escherichia coli (strain K12).
   5134..5268    +  polyA_signal   SV40 poly(A) signal: SV40 polyadenylation signal
   5273..5772    +  promoter       PGK promoter: mouse phosphoglycerate kinase 1 promoter
   5788..6387    +  CDS            PuroR: puromycin N-acetyltransferase; pac from Streptomyces alboniger; confers resistance to puromycin
   6447..6658    +  polyA_signal   bGH poly(A) signal (fragment): bovine growth hormone polyadenylation signal
   6662..6683    +  promoter       SV40 promoter (fragment): SV40 enhancer and early promoter
   6722..6876    +  CDS            lacZα (fragment): LacZα fragment of β-galactosidase; lacZ fragment
   6907..7335    -  rep_origin     f1 ori (sequence partly withheld): f1 bacteriophage origin of replication; arrow indicates direction of (+) strand synthesis
   7362..7466    +  promoter       AmpR promoter: bla
   7467..8327    +  CDS            AmpR: β-lactamase; bla; confers resistance to ampicillin, carbenicillin, and related antibiotics
   8498..547     +  rep_origin     ori (across the origin): high-copy-number ColE1/pMB1/pBR322/pUC origin of replication
