[The description below was written by a language model from this plasmid's Addgene catalogue record and pLannotate feature annotations shown in this document.]
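Description:
pCAGGS puro-GFP-BamHI-IRES-mCherry is an 8.5 kb mammalian expression plasmid deposited as an empty backbone, built on pCAGGS puro. It is maintained in E. coli through a high-copy ColE1/pUC-type origin and selected with ampicillin via the β-lactamase gene. An f1 origin is also present. Scattered lac operon remnants (fragments of lacI, lacZα and lacY, plus the lac promoter and operator) and a T7 promoter appear to be leftovers from the cloning vector lineage rather than functional parts of the design.

The main expression unit is driven by the composite CAG promoter, annotated as the CMV immediate-early enhancer, the chicken β-actin promoter and a chimeric β-actin/β-globin intron, which gives strong constitutive transcription in most mammalian cell types. Downstream lies a bicistronic cassette of AcGFP1, a short gap, an EMCV IRES and mCherry, terminated by an SV40 polyadenylation signal. According to the construct name, a BamHI site sits between AcGFP1 and the IRES, although the site itself is not annotated in the feature table. This placement suggests that a coding sequence can be inserted there, presumably as a fusion to the C-terminus of AcGFP1. Because mCherry is translated independently from the same transcript through the IRES, it can serve as an internal reference for expression level, so the green-to-red ratio can report on the abundance or stability of the GFP-tagged protein. The associated publication title, on RLIM-specific activity reporters used to assess variant pathogenicity, is consistent with such ratiometric use, but the record does not describe the assay. A separate mouse PGK promoter–PuroR–bGH poly(A) cassette allows puromycin selection of transfected cells. No insert is present in this version.
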