Addgene plasmid #232247: pCAGGS puro-GFP-BamHI-IRES-mCherry
Purpose: (Empty Backbone) AcGFP1-BamHI-IRES-mCherry empty backbone
Depositing lab: Francisco Bustos. Depositing organization: Sanford Research. Publication: RLIM-specific activity reporters define variant pathogenicity in Tonne-Kalscheuer syndrome. Bandi V, Rennie M, Koch I, Gill P, Pacheco OD, Berg AD, Cui H, Ward DI, Bustos F. HGG Adv. 2024 Oct 31;6(1):100378. doi: 10.1016/j.xhgg.2024.100378. PubMed 39482882.
Backbone
  Vector backbone: pCAGGS puro
  Vector type: Mammalian Expression
Growth in bacteria
  Bacterial resistance: Ampicillin, 100 μg/mL
  Growth temperature: 37°C
  Growth strain: DH5alpha
  Growth instructions: The depositing lab recommends Stellar competent cells for propagation.
  Copy number: High Copy
Gene/Insert
  Gene/Insert name: None
Terms and licenses: Academic/Nonprofit Terms; Industry Terms: Not Available to Industry
How to cite: pCAGGS puro-GFP-BamHI-IRES-mCherry was a gift from Francisco Bustos (Addgene plasmid # 232247 ; http://n2t.net/addgene:232247 ; RRID:Addgene_232247)
